Addgene plasmid #250106: pGEX-Magi-3-PDZ-1
Purpose: Bacterial expression of Magi-3 PDZ domain 1
Depositing lab: Mark Bedford. Depositing organization: University of Texas MD Anderson Cancer Center. Publication: PRMT5 C-terminal Phosphorylation Modulates a 14-3-3/PDZ Interaction Switch. Espejo AB, Gao G, Black K, Gayatri S, Veland N, Kim J, Chen T, Sudol M, Walker C, Bedford MT. J Biol Chem. 2017 Feb 10;292(6):2255-2265. doi: 10.1074/jbc.M116.760330. Epub 2016 Dec 28. PubMed 28031468.
Backbone
  Vector backbone: pGEX-4T-1
  Backbone size w/o insert (bp): 4900
  Vector type: Bacterial Expression
Growth in bacteria
  Bacterial resistance: Ampicillin, 100 μg/mL
  Growth temperature: 37°C
  Growth strain: DH5alpha
  Copy number: High Copy
Gene/Insert
  Gene/Insert name: Magi-3 (1/6)
  Species: M. musculus (mouse)
  Insert size (bp): 285
  Mutation: None
  Entrez Gene: Magi3 (a.k.a. 4732496O19Rik, 6530407C02Rik, AA407180, AI120132, mKIAA1634)
  Cloning method: Restriction Enzyme; 5′ cloning site Unknown (unknown if destroyed)
Terms and licenses: Academic/Nonprofit Terms; Industry Terms: Not Available to Industry
Depositor comments: UniProt ID: Q9EQJ9
How to cite: pGEX-Magi-3-PDZ-1 was a gift from Mark Bedford (Addgene plasmid # 250106 ; http://n2t.net/addgene:250106 ; RRID:Addgene_250106)
