[The description below was written by a language model from this plasmid's Addgene catalogue record and pLannotate feature annotations shown in this document.]
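Description:
pGEX-Magi-3-PDZ-1 is a bacterial expression plasmid built on the pGEX-4T-1 backbone and designed to produce the first of the six PDZ domains of mouse Magi-3 (Magi3) as a glutathione S-transferase fusion in E. coli. The sequenced plasmid is about 5.2 kb. It replicates from a ColE1/pMB1-type origin, is recorded as high copy, and is selected with ampicillin through the β-lactamase (AmpR) gene and its own promoter. Short remnants of rop, bom, lacZα and an E. coli yciV fragment are also annotated; these are carry-over backbone sequences rather than functional payload.

The expression cassette consists of the strong hybrid tac promoter followed by a lac operator, which drives the Schistosoma japonicum GST coding sequence. The Magi3 fragment, listed as a 285 bp unmutated insert, lies a short distance downstream on the same strand, consistent with an N-terminal GST tag on the PDZ domain. A plasmid-borne lacI gene supplies the lac repressor, so transcription stays off until it is induced with IPTG. The pGEX-4T series normally places a thrombin cleavage site between GST and the insert, but that site is not annotated in the feature table, and the cloning sites used are recorded as unknown.

The GST moiety allows affinity capture of the fusion on glutathione resin. That makes the construct suitable for producing recombinant PDZ domain for in vitro binding work such as pull-downs or protein-domain arrays. The associated study examined a phosphorylation-dependent switch between 14-3-3 and PDZ domain interactions at the PRMT5 C-terminus, and the "1/6" naming suggests that the plasmid belongs to a set covering the individual Magi-3 PDZ domains.
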