Features (pLannotate 1.2.2; 17 found; start..end, strand, type, name):
    181..209     +  promoter       tac promoter: strong E. coli promoter; hybrid between the trp and lac UV5 promoters
    217..233     +  protein_bind   lac operator: The lac repressor binds to the lac operator to inhibit transcription in E. coli. This inhibition can be relieved by adding lactose or isopropyl-β-D-thiogalactopyranoside (IPTG). lac repressor encoded by lacI
    256..909     +  CDS            GST26_SCHJA: Experimental evidence at protein level: Swiss-Prot protein existence level 1. GST isoenzymes appear to play a central role in the parasite detoxification system. Other functions are also suspected including a role in increasing the solubility of haematin in the parasite gut. From Schistosoma japonicum (Blood fluke).
    934..1206    +  CDS            Magi3 (fragment): MAGI3_MOUSE - Also known as Kiaa1634. Experimental evidence at protein level: Swiss-Prot protein existence level 1. Acts as a scaffolding protein at cell-cell junctions, thereby regulating various cellular and signaling processes. Cooperates with PTEN to modulate the kinase activity of AKT1. Its interaction with PTPRB and tyrosine phosphorylated proteins suggests that it may link receptor tyrosine phosphatase with its substrates at the plasma membrane. In polarized epithelial cells, involved in efficient trafficking of TGFA to the cell surface. Regulates the ability of LPAR2 to activate ERK an
   1239..1278    +  CDS            rop (fragment): Rop protein, which maintains plasmids at low copy number; rop
   1380..1420    +  misc_feature   bom (fragment): basis of mobility region from pBR322
   1525..1629    +  promoter       AmpR promoter: bla
   1630..2490    +  CDS            AmpR: β-lactamase; bla; confers resistance to ampicillin, carbenicillin, and related antibiotics
   2661..3249    +  rep_origin     ori: high-copy-number ColE1/pMB1/pBR322/pUC origin of replication
   3435..3486    -  misc_feature   bom (fragment): basis of mobility region from pBR322
   3493..3570    +  promoter       lacI promoter: lacI
   3571..4653    +  CDS            lacI: lac repressor; lacI; The lac repressor binds to the lac operator to inhibit transcription in E. coli. This inhibition can be relieved by adding lactose or isopropyl-β-D-thiogalactopyranoside (IPTG).
   4666..4687    +  protein_bind   CAP binding site: CAP binding activates transcription in the presence of cAMP. E. coli catabolite activator protein
   4702..4732    +  promoter       lac promoter: promoter for the E. coli lac operon
   4740..4756    +  protein_bind   lac operator: The lac repressor binds to the lac operator to inhibit transcription in E. coli. This inhibition can be relieved by adding lactose or isopropyl-β-D-thiogalactopyranoside (IPTG). lac repressor encoded by lacI
   4776..4949    +  CDS            lacZα: LacZα fragment of β-galactosidase; lacZ fragment
   5213..105     -  CDS            yciV (fragment) (across the origin): RNAAM_ECOLI - Also known as trpH From Escherichia coli (strain K12).
>Addgene plasmid #250106 | pGEX-Magi-3-PDZ-1 | addgene full sequence | sequence record 498232 | Addgene NGS Result
CTTATCGACTGCACGGTGCACCAATGCTTCTGGCGTCAGGCAGCCATCGGAAGCTGTGGTATGGCTGTGC
AGGTCGTAAATCACTGCATAATTCGTGTCGCTCAAGGCGCACTCCCGTTCTGGATAATGTTTTTTGCGCC
GACATCATAACGGTTCTGGCAAATATTCTGAAATGAGCTGTTGACAATTAATCATCGGCTCGTATAATGT
GTGGAATTGTGAGCGGATAACAATTTCACACAGGAAACAGTATTCATGTCCCCTATACTAGGTTATTGGA
AAATTAAGGGCCTTGTGCAACCCACTCGACTTCTTTTGGAATATCTTGAAGAAAAATATGAAGAGCATTT
GTATGAGCGCGATGAAGGTGATAAATGGCGAAACAAAAAGTTTGAATTGGGTTTGGAGTTTCCCAATCTT
CCTTATTATATTGATGGTGATGTTAAATTAACACAGTCTATGGCCATCATACGTTATATAGCTGACAAGC
ACAACATGTTGGGTGGTTGTCCAAAAGAGCGTGCAGAGATTTCAATGCTTGAAGGAGCGGTTTTGGATAT
TAGATACGGTGTTTCGAGAATTGCATATAGTAAAGACTTTGAAACTCTCAAAGTTGATTTTCTTAGCAAG
CTACCTGAAATGCTGAAAATGTTCGAAGATCGTTTATGTCATAAAACATATTTAAATGGTGATCATGTAA
CCCATCCTGACTTCATGTTGTATGACGCTCTTGATGTTGTTTTATACATGGACCCAATGTGCCTGGATGC
GTTCCCAAAATTAGTTTGTTTTAAAAAACGTATTGAAGCTATCCCACAAATTGATAAGTACTTGAAATCC
AGCAAGTATATAGCATGGCCTTTGCAGGGCTGGCAAGCCACGTTTGGTGGTGGCGACCATCCTCCAAAAT
CGGATCTGGTTCCGCGTGGATCCTGCGCTGTGTCTTGGGCTGGCCCTCCAGGCGATCTGGGTGCAGAAAT
TCGCGGCGGTGCCGAACGTGGCGAATTTCCATATTTGGGTCGCTTACGCGATGAAGCAGGCGGTGGTGGC
GGCACATGCTGCGTTGTGTCAGGCAAAGCTCCGAGTCCTGGCGATGTGTTACTGGAAGTTAATGGCACAC
CAGTGAGCGGCCTGACCAATCGTGATACATTAGCCGTTATCCGTCATTTTCGTGAACCTATCCGTCTGAA
AACAGTTAAACCGGGTCTCGAGCGGCCGCATCGTGACTGACTGACGATCTGCCTCGCGCGTTTCGGTGAT
GACGGTGAAAACCTCTGACACATGCAGCTCCCGGAGACGGTCACAGCTTGTCTGTAAGCGGATGCCGGGA
GCAGACAAGCCCGTCAGGGCGCGTCAGCGGGTGTTGGCGGGTGTCGGGGCGCAGCCATGACCCAGTCACG
TAGCGATAGCGGAGTGTATAATTCTTGAAGACGAAAGGGCCTCGTGATACGCCTATTTTTATAGGTTAAT
GTCATGATAATAATGGTTTCTTAGACGTCAGGTGGCACTTTTCGGGGAAATGTGCGCGGAACCCCTATTT
GTTTATTTTTCTAAATACATTCAAATATGTATCCGCTCATGAGACAATAACCCTGATAAATGCTTCAATA
ATATTGAAAAAGGAAGAGTATGAGTATTCAACATTTCCGTGTCGCCCTTATTCCCTTTTTTGCGGCATTT
TGCCTTCCTGTTTTTGCTCACCCAGAAACGCTGGTGAAAGTAAAAGATGCTGAAGATCAGTTGGGTGCAC
GAGTGGGTTACATCGAACTGGATCTCAACAGCGGTAAGATCCTTGAGAGTTTTCGCCCCGAAGAACGTTT
TCCAATGATGAGCACTTTTAAAGTTCTGCTATGTGGCGCGGTATTATCCCGTGTTGACGCCGGGCAAGAG
CAACTCGGTCGCCGCATACACTATTCTCAGAATGACTTGGTTGAGTACTCACCAGTCACAGAAAAGCATC
TTACGGATGGCATGACAGTAAGAGAATTATGCAGTGCTGCCATAACCATGAGTGATAACACTGCGGCCAA
CTTACTTCTGACAACGATCGGAGGACCGAAGGAGCTAACCGCTTTTTTGCACAACATGGGGGATCATGTA
ACTCGCCTTGATCGTTGGGAACCGGAGCTGAATGAAGCCATACCAAACGACGAGCGTGACACCACGATGC
CTGCAGCAATGGCAACAACGTTGCGCAAACTATTAACTGGCGAACTACTTACTCTAGCTTCCCGGCAACA
ATTAATAGACTGGATGGAGGCGGATAAAGTTGCAGGACCACTTCTGCGCTCGGCCCTTCCGGCTGGCTGG
TTTATTGCTGATAAATCTGGAGCCGGTGAGCGTGGGTCTCGCGGTATCATTGCAGCACTGGGGCCAGATG
GTAAGCCCTCCCGTATCGTAGTTATCTACACGACGGGGAGTCAGGCAACTATGGATGAACGAAATAGACA
GATCGCTGAGATAGGTGCCTCACTGATTAAGCATTGGTAACTGTCAGACCAAGTTTACTCATATATACTT
TAGATTGATTTAAAACTTCATTTTTAATTTAAAAGGATCTAGGTGAAGATCCTTTTTGATAATCTCATGA
CCAAAATCCCTTAACGTGAGTTTTCGTTCCACTGAGCGTCAGACCCCGTAGAAAAGATCAAAGGATCTTC
TTGAGATCCTTTTTTTCTGCGCGTAATCTGCTGCTTGCAAACAAAAAAACCACCGCTACCAGCGGTGGTT
TGTTTGCCGGATCAAGAGCTACCAACTCTTTTTCCGAAGGTAACTGGCTTCAGCAGAGCGCAGATACCAA
ATACTGTCCTTCTAGTGTAGCCGTAGTTAGGCCACCACTTCAAGAACTCTGTAGCACCGCCTACATACCT
CGCTCTGCTAATCCTGTTACCAGTGGCTGCTGCCAGTGGCGATAAGTCGTGTCTTACCGGGTTGGACTCA
AGACGATAGTTACCGGATAAGGCGCAGCGGTCGGGCTGAACGGGGGGTTCGTGCACACAGCCCAGCTTGG
AGCGAACGACCTACACCGAACTGAGATACCTACAGCGTGAGCTATGAGAAAGCGCCACGCTTCCCGAAGG
GAGAAAGGCGGACAGGTATCCGGTAAGCGGCAGGGTCGGAACAGGAGAGCGCACGAGGGAGCTTCCAGGG
GGAAACGCCTGGTATCTTTATAGTCCTGTCGGGTTTCGCCACCTCTGACTTGAGCGTCGATTTTTGTGAT
GCTCGTCAGGGGGGCGGAGCCTATGGAAAAACGCCAGCAACGCGGCCTTTTTACGGTTCCTGGCCTTTTG
CTGGCCTTTTGCTCACATGTTCTTTCCTGCGTTATCCCCTGATTCTGTGGATAACCGTATTACCGCCTTT
GAGTGAGCTGATACCGCTCGCCGCAGCCGAACGACCGAGCGCAGCGAGTCAGTGAGCGAGGAAGCGGAAG
AGCGCCTGATGCGGTATTTTCTCCTTACGCATCTGTGCGGTATTTCACACCGCATAAATTCCGACACCAT
CGAATGGCGCAAAACCTTTCGCGGTATGGCATGATAGCGCCCGGAAGAGAGTCAATTCAGGGTGGTGAAT
GTGAAACCAGTAACGTTATACGATGTCGCAGAGTATGCCGGTGTCTCTTATCAGACCGTTTCCCGCGTGG
TGAACCAGGCCAGCCACGTTTCTGCGAAAACGCGGGAAAAAGTGGAAGCGGCGATGGCGGAGCTGAATTA
CATTCCCAACCGCGTGGCACAACAACTGGCGGGCAAACAGTCGTTGCTGATTGGCGTTGCCACCTCCAGT
CTGGCCCTGCACGCGCCGTCGCAAATTGTCGCGGCGATTAAATCTCGCGCCGATCAACTGGGTGCCAGCG
TGGTGGTGTCGATGGTAGAACGAAGCGGCGTCGAAGCCTGTAAAGCGGCGGTGCACAATCTTCTCGCGCA
ACGCGTCAGTGGGCTGATCATTAACTATCCGCTGGATGACCAGGATGCCATTGCTGTGGAAGCTGCCTGC
ACTAATGTTCCGGCGTTATTTCTTGATGTCTCTGACCAGACACCCATCAACAGTATTATTTTCTCCCATG
AAGACGGTACGCGACTGGGCGTGGAGCATCTGGTCGCATTGGGTCACCAGCAAATCGCGCTGTTAGCGGG
CCCATTAAGTTCTGTCTCGGCGCGTCTGCGTCTGGCTGGCTGGCATAAATATCTCACTCGCAATCAAATT
CAGCCGATAGCGGAACGGGAAGGCGACTGGAGTGCCATGTCCGGTTTTCAACAAACCATGCAAATGCTGA
ATGAGGGCATCGTTCCCACTGCGATGCTGGTTGCCAACGATCAGATGGCGCTGGGCGCAATGCGCGCCAT
TACCGAGTCCGGGCTGCGCGTTGGTGCGGATATCTCGGTAGTGGGATACGACGATACCGAAGACAGCTCA
TGTTATATCCCGCCGTTAACCACCATCAAACAGGATTTTCGCCTGCTGGGGCAAACCAGCGTGGACCGCT
TGCTGCAACTCTCTCAGGGCCAGGCGGTGAAGGGCAATCAGCTGTTGCCCGTCTCACTGGTGAAAAGAAA
AACCACCCTGGCGCCCAATACGCAAACCGCCTCTCCCCGCGCGTTGGCCGATTCATTAATGCAGCTGGCA
CGACAGGTTTCCCGACTGGAAAGCGGGCAGTGAGCGCAACGCAATTAATGTAAGTTAGCTCACTCATTAG
GCACCCCAGGCTTTACACTTTATGCTTCCGGCTCGTATGTTGTGTGGAATTGTGAGCGGATAACAATTTC
ACACAGGAAACAGCTATGACCATGATTACGGATTCACTGGCCGTCGTTTTACAACGTCGTGACTGGGAAA
ACCCTGGCGTTACCCAACTTAATCGCCTTGCAGCACATCCCCCTTTCGCCAGCTGGCGTAATAGCGAAGA
GGCCCGCACCGATCGCCCTTCCCAACAGTTGCGCAGCCTGAATGGCGAATGGCGCTTTGCCTGGTTTCCG
GCACCAGAAGCGGTGCCGGAAAGCTGGCTGGAGTGCGATCTTCCTGAGGCCGATACTGTCGTCGTCCCCT
CAAACTGGCAGATGCACGGTTACGATGCGCCCATCTACACCAACGTGACCTATCCCATTACGGTCAATCC
GCCGTTTGTTCCCACGGAGAATCCGACGGGTTGTTACTCGCTCACATTTAATGTTGATGAAAGCTGGCTA
CAGGAAGGCCAGACGCGAATTATTTTTGATGGCGTTGGAATTAG
